Addgene plasmid #103593: LSB-hsa-miR-510-5p
Purpose: Used to sense miRNA activity using fluorescence based tools. hsa-miR-510-5p target in 3' UTR of of mKate. miRNA activity can be measured by the repression of mKate2 relative to EBFP2 fluorescent proteins . Plasmid is inherently unstable; please see Depositor Comments
Depositing lab: Ron Weiss. Depositing organization: Massachusetts Institute of Technology. Publication: A mixed antagonistic/synergistic miRNA repression model enables accurate predictions of multi-input miRNA sensor activity. Gam JJ, Babb J, Weiss R. Nat Commun. 2018 Jun 22;9(1):2430. doi: 10.1038/s41467-018-04575-0. PubMed 29934631.
Backbone
  Vector backbone: Low Sensor Backbone (LSB)
  Vector type: Mammalian Expression, Synthetic Biology
Growth in bacteria
  Bacterial resistance: Ampicillin and Kanamycin, 100 & 50 μg/mL
  Growth temperature: 30°C
  Growth strain: NEB Stable
  Copy number: High Copy
Gene/Insert
  Gene/Insert name: hsa-miR-510-5p target
  Species: H. sapiens (human)
  Entrez Gene: MIR510 (a.k.a. MIRN510, hsa-mir-510, mir-510)
  Promoter: EF-1a
  Cloning method: Gibson Cloning
Terms and licenses: Academic/Nonprofit Terms; Industry Terms: Not Available to Industry
Depositor comments: Please note that this plasmid is inherently unstable due to a repeating poly A element. We recommend performing a diagnostic digest on multiple colonies upon receipt. The depositors would like to note the presence of several discrepancies between the depositor sequence and physical plasmid sequence. In particular, the sequences upstream and downstream of the puromycin coding region have 10 bp insertions which do not affect the ability to perform puromycin selection. The sequences for those regions within the physical plasmids are as follows: Upstream of Puro: GAATTCGACCGCCTGTCTCAAGGTGCCACC; Downstream of Puro: GCTTTGAGACTACGCGTGAATTCACTCCTC. Please contact if you are interested in this plasmid prior to placing an order.
How to cite: LSB-hsa-miR-510-5p was a gift from Ron Weiss (Addgene plasmid # 103593 ; http://n2t.net/addgene:103593 ; RRID:Addgene_103593)
