[The description below was written by a language model from this plasmid's Addgene catalogue record and pLannotate feature annotations shown in this document.]
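Description:
LSB-hsa-miR-510-5p is a mammalian expression plasmid of about 11 kb, built on the Low Sensor Backbone (LSB), that reports the activity of the human microRNA miR-510-5p by fluorescence. It replicates in E. coli from a high-copy ColE1/pUC-type origin and carries both β-lactamase (AmpR) and an aminoglycoside phosphotransferase (KanR), matching the dual ampicillin and kanamycin selection listed in the record. A remnant lac promoter/operator region is also annotated in the backbone.

The payload is two parallel transcription units of matching design. Each has a human EF-1α core promoter with its intron A, a fluorescent protein coding sequence flanked by Gateway attB recombination scars, and a rabbit β-globin 3' region with polyadenylation signal. One unit expresses the red protein mKate2 and, according to the record, carries the miR-510-5p target in its 3' UTR. This site is not separately annotated in the feature table but would lie in the gap between the mKate2 cassette and its β-globin sequences. The second unit expresses the blue protein EBFP2 without a target site and serves as an internal reference for delivery and expression. When miR-510-5p is active in a transfected cell, mKate2 output is repressed relative to EBFP2, so the red-to-blue ratio measures miRNA activity.

A puromycin N-acetyltransferase gene with its own β-globin poly(A) signal allows puromycin selection in mammalian cells, although no promoter for it is annotated. The depositor notes that the repeated poly(A) elements make the plasmid inherently unstable. They also report small insertions flanking the puromycin coding region in the physical plasmid relative to the deposited sequence, which are said not to affect selection.
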