Features (pLannotate 1.2.2; 28 found; start..end, strand, type, name):
     87..675     -  rep_origin     ori: high-copy-number ColE1/pMB1/pBR322/pUC origin of replication
    846..1706    -  CDS            AmpR: β-lactamase; bla; confers resistance to ampicillin, carbenicillin, and related antibiotics
   1707..1778    -  promoter       AmpR promoter: bla
   1857..2456    +  CDS            PuroR: puromycin N-acetyltransferase; pac from Streptomyces alboniger; confers resistance to puromycin
   2461..2541    +  CDS            HBB (fragment): HBB_PONPY - Experimental evidence at transcript level: Swiss-Prot protein existence level 2. Involved in oxygen transport from the lung to the various peripheral tissues. From Pongo pygmaeus (Bornean orangutan).
   2612..2667    +  polyA_signal   β-globin poly(A) signal: rabbit β-globin polyadenylation signal (Gil and Proudfoot, 1987)
   3646..3666    +  protein_bind   attB4: mutant version of attB; core recombination site for the Gateway® BP reaction BP Clonase™
   3734..3945    +  promoter       EF-1α core promoter: core promoter for human elongation factor EF-1α
   3946..4884    +  intron         EF-1α intron A: intron upstream of the start codon of human EF-1α
   4911..4931    +  protein_bind   attB1: mutant version of attB; core recombination site for the Gateway® BP reaction BP Clonase™
   4951..5646    +  CDS            mKate2: mKate2 is a basic (constitutively fluorescent) red fluorescent protein published in 2009, derived from Entacmaea quadricolor. It is reported to be a rapidly-maturing monomer with moderate acid sensitivity.
   5666..5690    -  protein_bind   attB2: mutant version of attB; recombination site for the Gateway® BP reaction BP Clonase™
   5834..5908    +  CDS            HBB (fragment): HBB_PONPY - Experimental evidence at transcript level: Swiss-Prot protein existence level 2. Involved in oxygen transport from the lung to the various peripheral tissues. From Pongo pygmaeus (Bornean orangutan).
   5979..6034    +  polyA_signal   β-globin poly(A) signal: rabbit β-globin polyadenylation signal (Gil and Proudfoot, 1987)
   6418..6443    +  misc_feature   SA: splice acceptor site
   7115..7135    +  protein_bind   attB4: mutant version of attB; core recombination site for the Gateway® BP reaction BP Clonase™
   7203..7414    +  promoter       EF-1α core promoter: core promoter for human elongation factor EF-1α
   7415..8353    +  intron         EF-1α intron A: intron upstream of the start codon of human EF-1α
   8380..8400    +  protein_bind   attB1: mutant version of attB; core recombination site for the Gateway® BP reaction BP Clonase™
   8411..9127    +  CDS            EBFP2: EBFP2 is a basic (constitutively fluorescent) blue fluorescent protein published in 2007, derived from Aequorea victoria. It is reported to be a rapidly-maturing monomer with moderate acid sensitivity.
   9135..9159    -  protein_bind   attB2: mutant version of attB; recombination site for the Gateway® BP reaction BP Clonase™
   9163..9243    +  CDS            HBB (fragment): HBB_PONPY - Experimental evidence at transcript level: Swiss-Prot protein existence level 2. Involved in oxygen transport from the lung to the various peripheral tissues. From Pongo pygmaeus (Bornean orangutan).
   9314..9369    +  polyA_signal   β-globin poly(A) signal: rabbit β-globin polyadenylation signal (Gil and Proudfoot, 1987)
   9752..9774    -  protein_bind   lac operator (fragment): The lac repressor binds to the lac operator to inhibit transcription in E. coli. This inhibition can be relieved by adding lactose or isopropyl-β-D-thiogalactopyranoside (IPTG). lac repressor encoded by lacI
   9778..9808    -  promoter       lac promoter: promoter for the E. coli lac operon
   9823..9844    -  protein_bind   CAP binding site: CAP binding activates transcription in the presence of cAMP. E. coli catabolite activator protein
   9857..9896    -  CDS            lacI (fragment): lac repressor; lacI; The lac repressor binds to the lac operator to inhibit transcription in E. coli. This inhibition can be relieved by adding lactose or isopropyl-β-D-thiogalactopyranoside (IPTG).
  10069..10878   +  CDS            KanR: aminoglycoside phosphotransferase; aph(3')-Ia; confers resistance to kanamycin in bacteria or G418 (Geneticin®) in eukaryotes
>Addgene plasmid #103593 | LSB-hsa-miR-510-5p | depositor full sequence | sequence record 196234 | Full Sequence
AATTGAGGGGATAACGCAGGAAAGAACATGTGAGCAAAAGGCCAGCAAAAGGCCAGGAACCGTAAAAAGG
CCGCGTTGCTGGCGTTTTTCCATAGGCTCCGCCCCCCTGACGAGCATCACAAAAATCGACGCTCAAGTCA
GAGGTGGCGAAACCCGACAGGACTATAAAGATACCAGGCGTTTCCCCCTGGAAGCTCCCTCGTGCGCTCT
CCTGTTCCGACCCTGCCGCTTACCGGATACCTGTCCGCCTTTCTCCCTTCGGGAAGCGTGGCGCTTTCTC
ATAGCTCACGCTGTAGGTATCTCAGTTCGGTGTAGGTCGTTCGCTCCAAGCTGGGCTGTGTGCACGAACC
CCCCGTTCAGCCCGACCGCTGCGCCTTATCCGGTAACTATCGTCTTGAGTCCAACCCGGTAAGACACGAC
TTATCGCCACTGGCAGCAGCCACTGGTAACAGGATTAGCAGAGCGAGGTATGTAGGCGGTGCTACAGAGT
TCTTGAAGTGGTGGCCTAACTACGGCTACACTAGAAGAACAGTATTTGGTATCTGCGCTCTGCTGAAGCC
AGTTACCTTCGGAAAAAGAGTTGGTAGCTCTTGATCCGGCAAACAAACCACCGCTGGTAGCGGTGGTTTT
TTTGTTTGCAAGCAGCAGATTACGCGCAGAAAAAAAGGATCTCAAGAAGATCCTTTGATCTTTTCTACGG
GGTCTGACGCTCAGTGGAACGAAAACTCACGTTAAGGGATTTTGGTCATGAGATTATCAAAAAGGATCTT
CACCTAGATCCTTTTAAATTAAAAATGAAGTTTTAAATCAATCTAAAGTATATATGAGTAAACTTGGTCT
GACAGTTACCAATGCTTAATCAGTGAGGCACCTATCTCAGCGATCTGTCTATTTCGTTCATCCATAGTTG
CCTGACTCCCCGTCGTGTAGATAACTACGATACGGGAGGGCTTACCATCTGGCCCCAGTGCTGCAATGAT
ACCGCGAGAACCACGCTCACCGGCTCCAGATTTATCAGCAATAAACCAGCCAGCCGGAAGGGCCGAGCGC
AGAAGTGGTCCTGCAACTTTATCCGCCTCCATCCAGTCTATTAATTGTTGCCGGGAAGCTAGAGTAAGTA
GTTCGCCAGTTAATAGTTTGCGCAACGTTGTTGCCATTGCTACAGGCATCGTGGTGTCACGCTCGTCGTT
TGGTATGGCTTCATTCAGCTCCGGTTCCCAACGATCAAGGCGAGTTACATGATCCCCCATGTTGTGCAAA
AAAGCGGTTAGCTCCTTCGGTCCTCCGATCGTTGTCAGAAGTAAGTTGGCCGCAGTGTTATCACTCATGG
TTATGGCAGCACTGCATAATTCTCTTACTGTCATGCCATCCGTAAGATGCTTTTCTGTGACTGGTGAGTA
CTCAACCAAGTCATTCTGAGAATAGTGTATGCGGCGACCGAGTTGCTCTTGCCCGGCGTCAATACGGGAT
AATACCGCGCCACATAGCAGAACTTTAAAAGTGCTCATCATTGGAAAACGTTCTTCGGGGCGAAAACTCT
CAAGGATCTTACCGCTGTTGAGATCCAGTTCGATGTAACCCACTCGTGCACCCAACTGATCTTCAGCATC
TTTTACTTTCACCAGCGTTTCTGGGTGAGCAAAAACAGGAAGGCAAAATGCCGCAAAAAAGGGAATAAGG
GCGACACGGAAATGTTGAATACTCATACTCTTCCTTTTTCAATATTATTGAAGCATTTATCAGGGTTATT
GTCTCATGAGCGGATACATATTTGAATGTAGCTCCGAATTTCTCGAGGGCTTGTCGACGACGGCGGTCTC
CGTCGTCAGGATCATGAATTCGACCCGCCTGCCACCATGACCGAGTACAAGCCCACGGTGCGCCTCGCCA
CCCGCGACGACGTCCCCCGGGCCGTACGCACCCTCGCCGCCGCGTTCGCCGACTACCCCGCCACGCGCCA
CACCGTCGACCCGGACCGCCACATCGAGCGGGTCACCGAGCTGCAAGAACTCTTCCTCACGCGCGTCGGG
CTCGACATCGGCAAGGTGTGGGTCGCGGACGACGGCGCCGCGGTGGCGGTCTGGACCACGCCGGAGAGCG
TCGAAGCGGGGGCGGTGTTCGCCGAGATCGGCCCGCGCATGGCCGAGTTGAGCGGTTCCCGGCTGGCCGC
GCAGCAACAGATGGAAGGCCTCCTGGCGCCGCACCGGCCCAAGGAGCCCGCGTGGTTCCTGGCCACCGTC
GGCGTCTCGCCCGACCACCAGGGCAAGGGTCTGGGCAGCGCCGTCGTGCTCCCCGGAGTGGAGGCGGCCG
AGCGCGCCGGGGTGCCCGCCTTCCTGGAGACATCCGCGCCCCGCAACCTCCCCTTCTACGAGCGGCTCGG
CTTCACCGTCACCGCCGACGTCGAGGTGCCCGAAGGACCGCGCACCTGGTGCATGACCCGCAAGCCCGGT
GCCTGATACGCGTGAATTCACTCCTCAGGTGCAGGCTGCCTATCAGAAGGTGGTGGCTGGTGTGGCCAAT
GCCCTGGCTCACAAATACCACTGAGATCTTTTTCCCTCTGCCAAAAATTATGGGGACATCATGAAGCCCC
TTGAGCATCTGACTTCTGGCTAATAAAGGAAATTTATTTTCATTGCAATAGTGTGTTGGAATTTTTTGTG
TCTCTCACTCGGAAGGACATATGGGAGGGCAAATCATTTAAAACATCAGAATGAGTATTTGGTTTAGAGT
TTGGCAACATATGCCCATATGCTGGCTGCCATGAACAAAGGTTGGCTATAAAGAGGTCATCAGTATATGA
AACAGCCCCCTGCTGTCCATTCCTTATTCCATAGAAAAGCCTTGACTTGAGGTTAGATTTTTTTTATATT
TTGTTTTGTGTTATTTTTTTCTTTAACATCCCTAAAATTTTCCTTACATGTTTTACTAGCCAGATTTTTC
CTCCTCTCCTGACTACTCCCAGTCATAGCTGTCCCTCTTCTCTTATGGAGATCCCTCGACCTGCAGCCCA
AGCTTGAATTCTCTAGAATTACCCTGTTATCCCTATGCTTGGTTTACCGAGCTCTTATTGGTTTTCAAAC
TTCATTGACTGTGCCCAACGCGCCTGGGAGCTCACGGGGACAGCCCCCCCCCAAAGCCCCCAGGGATGTA
ATTACGTCCCTCCCCCGCTAGGGGGCAGCAGCGAGCCGCCCGGGGCTCCGCTCCGGTCCGGCGCTCCCCC
CGCATCCCCGAGCCGGCAGCGTGCGGGGACAGCCCGGGCACGGGGAAGGTGGCACGGGATCGCTTTCCTC
TGAACGCTTCTCGCTGCTCTTTGAGCCTGCAGACACCTGGGGGGATACGGGGAAAAAGCTAGGCTGAAAG
ACCGGTTCTTAGAATGACACGCGCCTGGGAGCTCACGGGGACAGCCCCCCCCCAAAGCCCCCAGGGATGT
AATTACGTCCCTCCCCCGCTAGGGGGCAGCAGCGAGCCGCCCGGGGCTCCGCTCCGGTCCGGCGCTCCCC
CCGCATCCCCGAGCCGGCAGCGTGCGGGGACAGCCCGGGCACGGGGAAGGTGGCACGGGATCGCTTTCCT
CTGAACGCTTCTCGCTGCTCTTTGAGCCTGCAGACACCTGGGGGGATACGGGGAAAAAGCTAACTTCTGA
GACGACAACTTTGTATAGAAAAGTTGGCTCCGAATTCGCCCTTGACAGCAGAGATCCAGTTTGGTTAATT
AATTGGCTCCGGTGCCCGTCAGTGGGCAGAGCGCACATCGCCCACAGTCCCCGAGAAGTTGTGGGGAGGG
GTCGGCAATTGAACCGGTGCCTAGAGAAGGTGGCGCGGGGTAAACTGGGAAAGTGATGTCGTGTACTGGC
TCCGCCTTTTTCCCGAGGGTGGGGGAGAACCGTATATAAGTGCAGTAGTCGCCGTGAACGTTCTTTTTCG
CAACGGGTTTGCCGCCAGAACACAGGTAAGTGCCGTGTGTGGTTCCCGCGGGCCTGGCCTCTTTACGGGT
TATGGCCCTTGCGTGCCTTGAATTACTTCCACCTGGCTGCAGTACGTGATTCTTGATCCCGAGCTTCGGG
TTGGAAGTGGGTGGGAGAGTTCGAGGCCTTGCGCTTAAGGAGCCCCTTCGCCTCGTGCTTGAGTTGAGGC
CTGGCCTGGGCGCTGGGGCCGCCGCGTGCGAATCTGGTGGCACCTTCGCGCCTGTCTCGCTGCTTTCGAT
AAGTCTCTAGCCATTTAAAATTTTTGATGACCTGCTGCGACGCTTTTTTTCTGGCAAGATAGTCTTGTAA
ATGCGGGCCAAGATCTGCACACTGGTATTTCGGTTTTTGGGGCCGCGGGCGGCGACGGGGCCCGTGCGTC
CCAGCGCACATGTTCGGCGAGGCGGGGCCTGCGAGCGCGGCCACCGAGAATCGGACGGGGGTAGTCTCAA
GCTGGCCGGCCTGCTCTGGTGCCTGGCCTCGCGCCGCCGTGTATCGCCCCGCCCTGGGCGGCAAGGCTGG
CCCGGTCGGCACCAGTTGCGTGAGCGGAAAGATGGCCGCTTCCCGGCCCTGCTGCAGGGAGCTCAAAATG
GAGGACGCGGCGCTCGGGAGAGCGGGCGGGTGAGTCACCCACACAAAGGAAAAGGGCCTTTCCGTCCTCA
GCCGTCGCTTCATGTGACTCCACGGAGTACCGGGCGCCGTCCAGGCACCTCGATTAGTTCTCGAGCTTTT
GGAGTACGTCGTCTTTAGGTTGGGGGGAGGGGTTTTATGCGATGGAGTTTCCCCACACTGAGTGGGTGGA
GACTGAAGTTAGGCCAGCTTGGCACTTGATGTAATTCTCCTTGGAATTTGCCCTTTTTGAGTTTGGATCT
TGGTTCATTCTCAAGCCTCAGACAGTGGTTCAAAGTTTTTTTCTTCCATTTCAGGTGTCGTGAGAAGGGC
GAATTCGACCCAAGTTTGTACAAAAAAGCAGGCTGGATCCAGGTGCCACCATGGTGAGCGAGCTGATTAA
GGAGAACATGCACATGAAGCTGTACATGGAGGGCACCGTGAACAACCACCACTTCAAGTGCACATCCGAG
GGCGAAGGCAAGCCCTACGAGGGCACCCAGACCATGAGAATCAAGGCGGTCGAGGGCGGCCCTCTCCCCT
TCGCCTTCGACATCCTGGCTACCAGCTTCATGTACGGCAGCAAAACCTTCATCAACCACACCCAGGGCAT
CCCCGACTTCTTTAAGCAGTCCTTCCCCGAGGGCTTCACATGGGAGAGAGTCACCACATACGAAGATGGG
GGCGTGCTGACCGCTACCCAGGACACCAGCCTCCAGGACGGCTGCCTCATCTACAACGTCAAGATCAGAG
GGGTGAACTTCCCATCCAACGGCCCTGTGATGCAGAAGAAAACACTCGGCTGGGAGGCCTCCACCGAGAC
ACTGTACCCCGCTGACGGCGGCCTGGAAGGCAGAGCCGACATGGCCCTGAAGCTCGTGGGCGGGGGCCAC
CTGATCTGCAACCTTAAGACCACATACAGATCCAAGAAACCCGCTAAGAACCTCAAGATGCCCGGCGTCT
ACTATGTGGACAGGAGACTGGAAAGAATCAAGGAGGCCGACAAAGAGACATACGTCGAGCAGCACGAGGT
GGCTGTGGCCAGATACTGCGACCTCCCTAGCAAACTGGGGCACAAACTTAATTGAGAATTCTACCACCCA
GCTTTCTTGTACAAAGTGGTACGTCTCAAGACCAGAGGTCTCTGCTTAACGCCTTGTGATTGCCACTCTC
CTGAGTAGTGATTGCCACTCTCCTGAGTAGTGATTGCCACTCTCCTGAGTAGTGATTGCCACTCTCCTGA
GTACAACCAGAAGAGACCTGTGCTTCACTCCTCAGGTGCAGGCTGCCTATCAGAAGGTGGTGGCTGGTGT
GGCCAATGCCCTGGCTCACAAATACCACTGAGATCTTTTTCCCTCTGCCAAAAATTATGGGGACATCATG
AAGCCCCTTGAGCATCTGACTTCTGGCTAATAAAGGAAATTTATTTTCATTGCAATAGTGTGTTGGAATT
TTTTGTGTCTCTCACTCGGAAGGACATATGGGAGGGCAAATCATTTAAAACATCAGAATGAGTATTTGGT
TTAGAGTTTGGCAACATATGCCCATATGCTGGCTGCCATGAACAAAGGTTGGCTATAAAGAGGTCATCAG
TATATGAAACAGCCCCCTGCTGTCCATTCCTTATTCCATAGAAAAGCCTTGACTTGAGGTTAGATTTTTT
TTATATTTTGTTTTGTGTTATTTTTTTCTTTAACATCCCTAAAATTTTCCTTACATGTTTTACTAGCCAG
ATTTTTCCTCCTCTCCTGACTACTCCCAGTCATAGCTGTCCCTCTTCTCTTATGGAGATCCCGAGCGGTG
CGTTTTTATGCTTGTAGTATTGTATAATGTTTTTAAGATCCAAGCTTCTGACCTCTTCTCTTCCTCCCAC
AGGGCCTCGAGACAATTGCATCGATGGTACCAGTGAAAGTCTGCAATGAATTCGAGTTGGCGCGCCTGTC
ATTCTAAATCTCTCTTTCAGCCTAAAGCTTTTTCCCCGTATCCCCCCAGGTGTCTGCAGGCTCAAAGAGC
AGCGAGAAGCGTTCAGAGGAAAGCGATCCCGTGCCACCTTCCCCGTGCCCGGGCTGTCCCCGCACGCTGC
CGGCTCGGGGATGCGGGGGGAGCGCCGGACCGGAGCGGAGCCCCGGGCGGCTCGCTGCTGCCCCCTAGCG
GGGGAGGGACGTAATTACATCCCTGGGGGCTTTGGGAGGGGGCTGTCCCCGTGAGCTCCCAGGCGCGCCT
GTCATTCTAAATCTCTCTTTCAGCCTAAAGCTTTTTCCCCGTATCCCCCCAGGTGTCTGCAGGCTCAAAG
AGCAGCGAGAAGCGTTCAGAGGAAAGCGATCCCGTGCCACCTTCCCCGTGCCCGGGCTGTCCCCGCACGC
TGCCGGCTCGGGGATGCGGGGGGAGCGCCGGACCGGAGCGGAGCCCCGGGCGGCTCGCTGCTGCCCCCTA
GCGGGGGAGGGACGTAATTACATCCCTGGGGGCTTTGGGGGGGGGCTGTCCCCGTGAGCTCCCAGGCGCG
CCAACTCGGTACCGTATCGATGTCGACGTTAACGCTAGTGATATCAACTTTGTATAGAAAAGTTGGCTCC
GAATTCGCCCTTGACAGCAGAGATCCAGTTTGGTTAATTAATTGGCTCCGGTGCCCGTCAGTGGGCAGAG
CGCACATCGCCCACAGTCCCCGAGAAGTTGTGGGGAGGGGTCGGCAATTGAACCGGTGCCTAGAGAAGGT
GGCGCGGGGTAAACTGGGAAAGTGATGTCGTGTACTGGCTCCGCCTTTTTCCCGAGGGTGGGGGAGAACC
GTATATAAGTGCAGTAGTCGCCGTGAACGTTCTTTTTCGCAACGGGTTTGCCGCCAGAACACAGGTAAGT
GCCGTGTGTGGTTCCCGCGGGCCTGGCCTCTTTACGGGTTATGGCCCTTGCGTGCCTTGAATTACTTCCA
CCTGGCTGCAGTACGTGATTCTTGATCCCGAGCTTCGGGTTGGAAGTGGGTGGGAGAGTTCGAGGCCTTG
CGCTTAAGGAGCCCCTTCGCCTCGTGCTTGAGTTGAGGCCTGGCCTGGGCGCTGGGGCCGCCGCGTGCGA
ATCTGGTGGCACCTTCGCGCCTGTCTCGCTGCTTTCGATAAGTCTCTAGCCATTTAAAATTTTTGATGAC
CTGCTGCGACGCTTTTTTTCTGGCAAGATAGTCTTGTAAATGCGGGCCAAGATCTGCACACTGGTATTTC
GGTTTTTGGGGCCGCGGGCGGCGACGGGGCCCGTGCGTCCCAGCGCACATGTTCGGCGAGGCGGGGCCTG
CGAGCGCGGCCACCGAGAATCGGACGGGGGTAGTCTCAAGCTGGCCGGCCTGCTCTGGTGCCTGGCCTCG
CGCCGCCGTGTATCGCCCCGCCCTGGGCGGCAAGGCTGGCCCGGTCGGCACCAGTTGCGTGAGCGGAAAG
ATGGCCGCTTCCCGGCCCTGCTGCAGGGAGCTCAAAATGGAGGACGCGGCGCTCGGGAGAGCGGGCGGGT
GAGTCACCCACACAAAGGAAAAGGGCCTTTCCGTCCTCAGCCGTCGCTTCATGTGACTCCACGGAGTACC
GGGCGCCGTCCAGGCACCTCGATTAGTTCTCGAGCTTTTGGAGTACGTCGTCTTTAGGTTGGGGGGAGGG
GTTTTATGCGATGGAGTTTCCCCACACTGAGTGGGTGGAGACTGAAGTTAGGCCAGCTTGGCACTTGATG
TAATTCTCCTTGGAATTTGCCCTTTTTGAGTTTGGATCTTGGTTCATTCTCAAGCCTCAGACAGTGGTTC
AAAGTTTTTTTCTTCCATTTCAGGTGTCGTGAGAAGGGCGAATTCGACCCAAGTTTGTACAAAAAAGCAG
GCTCGCCACCATGGTGAGCAAGGGCGAGGAGCTGTTCACCGGGGTGGTGCCCATCCTGGTCGAGCTGGAC
GGCGACGTAAACGGCCACAAGTTCAGCGTGAGGGGCGAGGGCGAGGGCGATGCCACCAACGGCAAGCTGA
CCCTGAAGTTCATCTGCACCACCGGCAAGCTGCCCGTGCCCTGGCCCACCCTCGTGACCACCCTGAGCCA
CGGCGTGCAGTGCTTCGCCCGCTACCCCGACCACATGAAGCAGCACGACTTCTTCAAGTCCGCCATGCCC
GAAGGCTACGTCCAGGAGCGCACCATCTTCTTCAAGGACGACGGCACCTACAAGACCCGCGCCGAGGTGA
AGTTCGAGGGCGACACCCTAGTGAACCGCATCGAGCTGAAGGGCGTCGACTTCAAGGAGGACGGCAACAT
CCTGGGGCACAAGCTGGAGTACAACTTCAACAGCCACAACATCTATATCATGGCCGTCAAGCAGAAGAAC
GGCATCAAGGTGAACTTCAAGATCCGCCACAACGTGGAGGACGGCAGCGTGCAGCTCGCCGACCACTACC
AGCAGAACACCCCCATCGGCGACGGCCCCGTGCTGCTGCCCGACAGCCACTACCTGAGCACCCAGTCCGT
GCTGAGCAAAGACCCCAACGAGAAGCGCGATCACATGGTCCTGCTGGAGTTCCGCACCGCCGCCGGGATC
ACTCTCGGCATGGACGAGCTGTACAAGTAATACCACCCAGCTTTCTTGTACAAAGTGGTACGCGTGAATT
CACTCCTCAGGTGCAGGCTGCCTATCAGAAGGTGGTGGCTGGTGTGGCCAATGCCCTGGCTCACAAATAC
CACTGAGATCTTTTTCCCTCTGCCAAAAATTATGGGGACATCATGAAGCCCCTTGAGCATCTGACTTCTG
GCTAATAAAGGAAATTTATTTTCATTGCAATAGTGTGTTGGAATTTTTTGTGTCTCTCACTCGGAAGGAC
ATATGGGAGGGCAAATCATTTAAAACATCAGAATGAGTATTTGGTTTAGAGTTTGGCAACATATGCCCAT
ATGCTGGCTGCCATGAACAAAGGTTGGCTATAAAGAGGTCATCAGTATATGAAACAGCCCCCTGCTGTCC
ATTCCTTATTCCATAGAAAAGCCTTGACTTGAGGTTAGATTTTTTTTATATTTTGTTTTGTGTTATTTTT
TTCTTTAACATCCCTAAAATTTTCCTTACATGTTTTACTAGCCAGATTTTTCCTCCTCTCCTGACTACTC
CCAGTCATAGCTGTCCCTCTTCTCTTATGGAGATCCCTCGACCTGCAGCCCAAGCTTGGCGTAATCATGG
TCATAGCTGTTTCCTGTGTGAAATTGTTATCCGCTCACAATTCCACACAACATACGAGCCGGAAGCATAA
AGTGTAAAGCCTGGGGTGCCTAATGAGTGAGCTAACTCACATTAATTGCGTTGCGCTCACTGCCCGCTTT
CCAGTCGGGAAACCTGTCGTGCCAGCGGATCGACAGTACTAAGCTTGGTCTAATACCCAATCTCTCGTCT
TATCCAGATGTTTTATACGCCTCTGGCCCGTGTCTCAAAATCTCTGATGTTACATTGCACAAGATAAAAT
AATATCATCATGAACAATAAAACTGTCTGCTTACATAAACAGTAATACAAGGGGTGTTATGAGCCATATT
CAACGGGAAACGTCGAGGCCGCGATTAAATTCCAACATGGATGCTGATTTATATGGGTATAAATGGGCTC
GCGATAATGTCGGGCAATCAGGTGCGACAATCTATCGCTTGTATGGGAAGCCCGATGCGCCAGAGTTGTT
TCTGAAACATGGCAAAGGTAGCGTTGCCAATGATGTTACAGATGAGATGGTCAGACTAAACTGGCTGACG
GAATTTATGCCTCTTCCGACCATCAAGCATTTTATCCGTACTCCTGATGATGCATGGTTACTCACCACTG
CGATCCCCGGAAAAACAGCATTCCAGGTATTAGAAGAATATCCTGATTCAGGTGAAAATATTGTTGATGC
GCTGGCAGTGTTCCTGCGCCGGTTGCATTCGATTCCTGTTTGTAATTGTCCTTTTAACAGCGATCGCGTA
TTTCGTCTCGCTCAGGCGCAATCACGAATGAATAACGGTTTGGTTGATGCGAGTGATTTTGATGACGAGC
GTAATGGCTGGCCTGTTGAACAAGTCTGGAAAGAAATGCATAAACTTTTGCCATTCTCACCGGATTCAGT
CGTCACTCATGGTGATTTCTCACTTGATAACCTTATTTTTGACGAGGGGAAATTAATAGGTTGTATTGAT
GTTGGACGAGTCGGAATCGCAGACCGATACCAGGATCTTGCCATCCTATGGAACTGCCTCGGTGAGTTTT
CTCCTTCATTACAGAAACGGCTTTTTCAAAAATATGGTATTGATAATCCTGATATGAATAAATTGCAGTT
TCATTTGATGCTCGATGAGTTTTTCTAATCAGAATTGGTTAATTGGTTGTAACACTGGCAGAGCATTACG
CTGACTTGACGGGACGGCGCAAGCTCATGACCAAAATCCCTTAACGTGAGTTACGCGTCGTTCCACTGAG
CGTCAGAGGTATCACTAGTATTACAGAGGTAAGTTATAACAGTCGCCTAACCC
