>Addgene plasmid #103593 | LSB-hsa-miR-510-5p | depositor partial sequence | sequence record 196235 | hsa-miR-510-5p target
GTGATTGCCACTCTCCTGAGTA
