>Addgene plasmid #103593 | LSB-hsa-miR-510-5p | addgene partial sequence | sequence record 273250 | mKate2-F 5'-ACCCGCTAAGAACCTCAAGA-3'
AAGAATCAAGGAGGCCGACAAAGAGACATACGTCGAGCAGCACGAGGTGGCTGTGGCCAGATACTGCGAC
CTCCCTAGCAAACTGGGGCACAAACTTAATTGAGAATTCTACCACCCAGCTTTCTTGTACAAAGTGGTAC
GTCTCAAGACCAGAGGTCTCTGCTTAACGCCTTGTGATTGCCACTCTCCTGAGTAGTGATTGCCACTCTC
CTGAGTAGTGATTGCCACTCTCCTGAGTAGTGATTGCCACTCTCCTGAGTACAACCAGAAGAGACCTGTG
CTTCACTCCTCAGGTGCAGGCTGCCTATCAGAAGGTGGTGGCTGGTGTGGCCAATGCCCTGGCTCACAAA
TACCACTGAGATCTTTTTCCCTCTGCCAAAAATTATGGGGACATCATGAAGCCCCTTGAGCATCTGACTT
CTGGCTAATAAAGGAAATTTATTTTCATTGCAATAGTGTGTTGGAATTTTTTGTGTCTCTCACTCGGAAG
GACATATGGGAGGGCAAATCATTTAAAACATCAGAATGAGTATTTGGTTTAGAGTTTGGCAACATATGCC
CATATGCTGGCTGCCATGAACAAAGGTTGGCTATAAAGAGGTCATCAGTATATGAAACAGCCCCCTGCTG
TCCATTCCTTATTCCATAGAAAAGCCTTGACTTGAGGTTAGATTTT
